>Addgene plasmid #112543 | pmiR-report-hEZH2 | addgene full sequence | sequence record 215000 | Addgene NGS Result
GTGATGCGGTTTTGGCAGTACATCAATGGGCGTGGATAGCGGTTTGACTCACGGGGATTTCCAAGTCTCC
ACCCCATTGACGTCAATGGGAGTTTGTTTTGGCACCAAAATCAACGGGACTTTCCAAAATGTCGTAACAA
CTCCGCCCCATTGACGCAAATGGGCGGTAGGCGTGTACGGTGGGAGGTCTATATAAGCAGAGCTGGTTTA
GTGAACCGTGGATCCACCATGGAAGACGCCAAAAACATAAAGAAAGGCCCGGCGCCATTCTATCCTCTAG
AGGATGGAACCGCTGGAGAGCAACTGCATAAGGCTATGAAGAGATACGCCCTGGTTCCTGGAACAATTGC
TTTTACAGATGCACATATCGAGGTGAACATCACGTACGCGGAATACTTCGAAATGTCCGTTCGGTTGGCA
GAAGCTATGAAACGATATGGGCTGAATACAAATCACAGAATCGTCGTATGCAGTGAAAACTCTCTTCAAT
TCTTTATGCCGGTGTTGGGCGCGTTATTTATCGGAGTTGCAGTTGCGCCCGCGAACGACATTTATAATGA
ACGTGAATTGCTCAACAGTATGAACATTTCGCAGCCTACCGTAGTGTTTGTTTCCAAAAAGGGGTTGCAA
AAAATTTTGAACGTGCAAAAAAAATTACCAATAATCCAGAAAATTATTATCATGGATTCTAAAACGGATT
ACCAGGGATTTCAGTCGATGTACACGTTCGTCACATCTCATCTACCTCCCGGTTTTAATGAATACGATTT
TGTACCAGAGTCCTTTGATCGTGACAAAACAATTGCACTGATAATGAATTCCTCTGGATCTACTGGGTTA
CCTAAGGGTGTGGCCCTTCCGCATAGAACTGCCTGCGTCAGATTCTCGCATGCCAGAGATCCTATTTTTG
GCAATCAAATCGTTCCGGATACTGCGATTTTAAGTGTTGTCCCATTCCATCACGGTTTTGGAATGTTTAC
TACACTCGGATATTTGATATGTGGATTTCGAGTCGTCTTAATGTATAGATTTGAAGAAGAGCTGTTTTTA
CGATCCCTTCAGGATTACAAAATTCAAAGTGCGTTGCTAGTACCAACCCTATTTTCATTCTTCGCCAAAA
GCACTCTGATTGACAAATACGATTTATCTAATTTACACGAAATTGCTTCTGGGGGCGCACCTCTTTCGAA
AGAAGTCGGGGAAGCGGTTGCAAAACGCTTCCATCTTCCAGGGATACGACAAGGATATGGGCTCACTGAG
ACTACATCAGCTATTCTGATTACACCCGAGGGGGATGATAAACCGGGCGCGGTCGGTAAAGTTGTTCCAT
TTTTTGAAGCGAAGGTTGTGGATCTGGATACCGGGAAAACGCTGGGCGTTAATCAGAGAGGCGAATTATG
TGTCAGAGGACCTATGATTATGTCCGGTTATGTAAACAATCCGGAAGCGACCAACGCCTTGATTGACAAG
GATGGATGGCTACATTCTGGAGACATAGCTTACTGGGACGAAGACGAACACTTCTTCATAGTTGACCGCT
TGAAGTCTTTAATTAAATACAAAGGATATCAGGTGGCCCCCGCTGAATTGGAATCGATATTGTTACAACA
CCCCAACATCTTCGACGCGGGCGTGGCAGGTCTTCCCGACGATGACGCCGGTGAACTTCCCGCCGCCGTT
GTTGTTTTGGAGCACGGAAAGACGATGACGGAAAAAGAGATCGTGGATTACGTCGCCAGTCAAGTAACAA
CCGCGAAAAAGTTGCGCGGAGGAGTTGTGTTTGTGGACGAAGTACCGAAAGGTCTTACCGGAAAACTCGA
CGCAAGAAAAATCAGAGAGATCCTCATAAAGGCCAAGAAGGGCGGAAAGTCCAAATTGCTCGAGTGATGA
AAGCTGCGCACTAGTGAGGGAGCTCTTCCCCTTCTCTCTGAAACAGCTGCCTTAGCTTCAGGAACCTTGA
GTACTGTGGGCAATTTAGAAAACGGAAATGCAGTTTGAAATTCTGAATTTGCAAAGTACTGTAACAGTAA
TTTATAGTAATGTTTTAAAATCAACTTTTTATTGCCTTCTCACCAGCTGCAAAGTGTTTTGTACCAGTGA
GTTTTTGCAATAATGCAGTATGGTACATTTTTCAAATTTGAATAAAGAATACTTGAACTTGTTGAAGCTT
AATAAAGGATCTTTTATTTTCATTGGATCTGTGTGTTGGTTTTTTGTATGCGGCCGCTAGCTTGGCACTG
GCCGTCGTTTTACAACGTCGTGACTGGGAAAACCCTGGCGTTACCCAACTTAATCGCCTTGCAGCACATC
CCCCTTTCGCCAGCTGGCGTAATAGCGAAGAGGCCCGCACCGATCGCCCTTCCCAACAGTTGCGCAGCCT
GAATGGCGAATGGCGCCTGATGCGGTATTTTCTCCTTACGCATCTGTGCGGTATTTCACACCGCATATGG
TGCACTCTCAGTACAATCTGCTCTGATGCCGCATAGTTAAGCCAGCCCCGACACCCGCCAACACCCGCTG
ACGCGCCCTGACGGGCTTGTCTGCTCCCGGCATCCGCTTACAGACAAGCTGTGACCGTCTCCGGGAGCTG
CATGTGTCAGAGGTTTTCACCGTCATCACCGAAACGCGCGAGACGAAAGATTGGTGTGGAAAGTCCCCAG
GCTCCCCAGCAGGCAGAAGTATGCAAAGCATGCATCTCAATTAGTCAGCAACCAGGTGTGGAAAGTCCCC
AGGCTCCCCAGCAGGCAGAAGTATGCAAAGCATGCATCTCAATTAGTCAGCAACCATAGTCCCGCCCCTA
ACTCCGCCCATCCCGCCCCTAACTCCGCCCAGTTCCGCCCATTCTCCGCCCCATGGCTGACTAATTTTTT
TTATTTATGCAGAGGCCGAGGCCGCCTCGGCCTCTGAGCTATTCCAGAAGTAGTGAGGAGGCTTTTTTGG
AGGCCTAGGCTTTTGCAAAAAGCTAGCTTGCATGCCTGCAGGTCGGCCGCCACGACCGGTGCCGCCACCA
TCCCCTGACCCACGCCCCTGACCCCTCACAAGGAGACGACCTTCCATGACCGAGTACAAGCCCACGGTGC
GCCTCGCCACCCGCGACGACGTCCCCCGGGCCGTACGCACCCTCGCCGCCGCGTTCGCCGACTACCCCGC
CACGCGCCACACCGTCGACCCGGACCGCCACATCGAGCGGGTCACCGAGCTGCAAGAACTCTTCCTCACG
CGCGTCGGGCTCGACATCGGCAAGGTGTGGGTCGCGGACGACGGCGCCGCGGTGGCGGTCTGGACCACGC
CGGAGAGCGTCGAAGCGGGGGCGGTGTTCGCCGAGATCGGCCCGCGCATGGCCGAGTTGAGCGGTTCCCG
GCTGGCCGCGCAGCAACAGATGGAAGGCCTCCTGGCGCCGCACCGGCCCAAGGAGCCCGCGTGGTTCCTG
GCCACCGTCGGCGTCTCGCCCGACCACCAGGGCAAGGGTCTGGGCAGCGCCGTCGTGCTCCCCGGAGTGG
AGGCGGCCGAGCGCGCCGGGGTGCCCGCCTTCCTGGAGACCTCCGCGCCCCGCAACCTCCCCTTCTACGA
GCGGCTCGGCTTCACCGTCACCGCCGACGTCGAGGTGCCCGAAGGACCGCGCACCTGGTGCATGACCCGC
AAGCCCGGTGCCTGACGCCCGCCCCACGACCCGCAGCGCCCGACCGAAAGGAGCGCACGACCCCATGGCT
CCGACCGAAGCCACCCGGGGCGGCCCCGCCGACCCCGCACCCGCCCCCGAGGCCCACCGACTCTAGAGGA
TCATAATCAGCCATACCACATTTGTAGAGGTTTTACTTGCTTTAAAAAACCTCCCACACCTCCCCCTGAA
CCTGAAACATAAAATGAATGCAATTGTTGTTGTTAACTTGTTTATTGCAGCTTATAATGGTTACAAATAA
AGCAATAGCATCACAAATTTCACAAATAAAGCATTTTTTTCACTGCAATCTCGTGATACGCCTATTTTTA
TAGGTTAATGTCATGATAATAATGGTTTCTTAGACGTCAGGTGGCACTTTTCGGGGAAATGTGCGCGGAA
CCCCTATTTGTTTATTTTTCTAAATACATTCAAATATGTATCCGCTCATGAGACAATAACCCTGATAAAT
GCTTCAATAATATTGAAAAAGGAAGAGTATGAGTATTCAACATTTCCGTGTCGCCCTTATTCCCTTTTTT
GCGGCATTTTGCCTTCCTGTTTTTGCTCACCCAGAAACGCTGGTGAAAGTAAAAGATGCTGAAGATCAGT
TGGGTGCACGAGTGGGTTACATCGAACTGGATCTCAACAGCGGTAAGATCCTTGAGAGTTTTCGCCCCGA
AGAACGTTTTCCAATGATGAGCACTTTTAAAGTTCTGCTATGTGGCGCGGTATTATCCCGTATTGACGCC
GGGCAAGAGCAACTCGGTCGCCGCATACACTATTCTCAGAATGACTTGGTTGAGTACTCACCAGTCACAG
AAAAGCATCTTACGGATGGCATGACAGTAAGAGAATTATGCAGTGCTGCCATAACCATGAGTGATAACAC
TGCGGCCAACTTACTTCTGACAACGATCGGAGGACCGAAGGAGCTAACCGCTTTTTTGCACAACATGGGG
GATCATGTAACTCGCCTTGATCGTTGGGAACCGGAGCTGAATGAAGCCATACCAAACGACGAGCGTGACA
CCACGATGCCTGTAGCAATGGCAACAACGTTGCGCAAACTATTAACTGGCGAACTACTTACTCTAGCTTC
CCGGCAACAATTAATAGACTGGATGGAGGCGGATAAAGTTGCAGGACCACTTCTGCGCTCGGCCCTTCCG
GCTGGCTGGTTTATTGCTGATAAATCTGGAGCCGGTGAGCGTGGGTCTCGCGGTATCATTGCAGCACTGG
GGCCAGATGGTAAGCCCTCCCGTATCGTAGTTATCTACACGACGGGGAGTCAGGCAACTATGGATGAACG
AAATAGACAGATCGCTGAGATAGGTGCCTCACTGATTAAGCATTGGTAACTGTCAGACCAAGTTTACTCA
TATATACTTTAGATTGATTTAAAACTTCATTTTTAATTTAAAAGGATCTAGGTGAAGATCCTTTTTGATA
ATCTCATGACCAAAATCCCTTAACGTGAGTTTTCGTTCCACTGAGCGTCAGACCCCGTAGAAAAGATCAA
AGGATCTTCTTGAGATCCTTTTTTTCTGCGCGTAATCTGCTGCTTGCAAACAAAAAAACCACCGCTACCA
GCGGTGGTTTTTTTGCCGGATCAAGAGCTACCAACTCTTTTTCCGAAGGTAACTGGCTTCAGCAGAGCGC
AGATACCAAATACTGTTCTTCTAGTGTAGCCGTAGTTAGGCCACCACTTCAAGAACTCTGTAGCACCGCC
TACATACCTCGCTCTGCTAATCCTGTTACCAGTGGCTGCTGCCAGTGGCGATAAGTCGTGTCTTACCGGG
TTGGACTCAAGACGATAGTTACCGGATAAGGCGCAGCGGTCGGGCTGAACGGGGGGTTCGTGCACACAGC
CCAGCTTGGAGCGAACGACCTACACCGAACTGAGATACCTACAGCGTGAGCTATGAGAAAGCGCCACGCT
TCCCGAAGGGAGAAAGGCGGACAGGTATCCGGTAAGCGGCAGGGTCGGAACAGGAGAGCGCACGAGGGAG
CTTCCAGGGGGAAACGCCTGGTATCTTTATAGTCCTGTCGGGTTTCGCCACCTCTGACTTGAGCGTCGAT
TTTTGTGATGCTCGTCAGGGGGGCGGAGCCTATGGAAAAACGCCAGCAACGCGGCCTTTTTACGGTTCCT
GGCCTTTTGCTGGCCTTTTGCTCACATGTTCTTTCCTGCGTTATCCCCTGATTCTGTGGATAACCGTATT
ACCGCCTTTGAGTGAGCTGATACCGCTCGCCGCAGCCGAACGACCGAGCGCAGCGAGTCAGTGAGCGAGG
AAGCGGAAGAGCGCCCAATACGCAAACCGCCTCTCCCCGCGCGTTGGCCGATTCATTAATGCAGCTGGCA
CGACAGGTTTCCCGACTGGAAAGCGGGCAGTGAGCGCAACGCAATTAATGTGAGTTAGCTCACTCATTAG
GCACCCCAGGCTTTACACTTTATGCTTCCGGCTCGTATGTTGTGTGGAATTGTGAGCGGATAACAATTTC
ACACAGGAAACAGCTATGACATGATTACGAATTGCAACGATTTAGGTGACACTATAGAAGAGAAGGAATT
AATACGACTCACTATAGGGAGAGAGAGAGAATTACCCTCACTAAAGGGAGGAGAAGCATGAATTCAAGGT
ACCAGATCTTAGTTATTAATAGTAATCAATTACGGGGTCATTAGTTCATAGCCCATATATGGAGTTCCGC
GTTACATAACTTACGGTAAATGGCCCGCCTGGCTGACCGCCCAACGACCCCCGCCCATTGACGTCAATAA
TGACGTATGTTCCCATAGTAACGCCAATAGGGACTTTCCATTGACGTCAATGGGTGGAGTATTTACGGTA
AACTGCCCACTTGGCAGTACATCAAGTGTATCATATGCCAAGTACGCCCCCTATTGACGTCAATGACGGT
AAATGGCCCGCCTGGCATTATGCCCAGTACATGACCTTATGGGACTTTCCTACTTGGCAGTACATCTACG
TATTAGTCATCGCTATTACCATG
Features (pLannotate 1.2.2; 22 found; start..end, strand, type, name):
      1..204     +  promoter       CMV promoter: human cytomegalovirus (CMV) immediate early promoter
    229..1878    +  CDS            luciferase: firefly luciferase; luc
   2183..2217    +  polyA_signal   poly(A) signal (fragment): synthetic polyadenylation signal
   2236..2390    +  CDS            lacZα (fragment): LacZα fragment of β-galactosidase; lacZ fragment
   2396..2495    -  misc_feature   bom (fragment): basis of mobility region from pBR322
   2597..2632    -  CDS            rop (fragment): Rop protein, which maintains plasmids at low copy number; rop
   2643..2959    +  promoter       SV40 promoter: SV40 enhancer and early promoter
   2965..2985    -  misc_feature   MCS (fragment): pUC18/19 multiple cloning site
   3056..3655    +  CDS            PuroR: puromycin N-acetyltransferase; pac from Streptomyces alboniger; confers resistance to puromycin
   3705..3770    +  CDS            dmpM (fragment): DMPM_STRAD - Protein inferred from homology: Swiss-Prot protein existence level 3. From Streptomyces alboniger.
   3779..3862    +  CDS            large T antigen (fragment): large T antigen from SV40 (simian virus 40)
   3885..3966    +  polyA_signal   SV40 poly(A) signal: SV40 polyadenylation signal
   4054..4158    +  promoter       AmpR promoter: bla
   4159..5019    +  CDS            AmpR: β-lactamase; bla; confers resistance to ampicillin, carbenicillin, and related antibiotics
   5190..5778    +  rep_origin     ori: high-copy-number ColE1/pMB1/pBR322/pUC origin of replication
   5961..6053    +  CDS            lacI (fragment): lac repressor; lacI; The lac repressor binds to the lac operator to inhibit transcription in E. coli. This inhibition can be relieved by adding lactose or isopropyl-β-D-thiogalactopyranoside (IPTG).
   6066..6087    +  protein_bind   CAP binding site: CAP binding activates transcription in the presence of cAMP. E. coli catabolite activator protein
   6102..6132    +  promoter       lac promoter: promoter for the E. coli lac operon
   6140..6156    +  protein_bind   lac operator: The lac repressor binds to the lac operator to inhibit transcription in E. coli. This inhibition can be relieved by adding lactose or isopropyl-β-D-thiogalactopyranoside (IPTG). lac repressor encoded by lacI
   6200..6218    +  promoter       SP6 promoter: promoter for bacteriophage SP6 RNA polymerase
   6230..6248    +  promoter       T7 promoter: promoter for bacteriophage T7 RNA polymerase
   6370..6673    +  enhancer       CMV enhancer: human cytomegalovirus immediate early enhancer
