[The description below was written by a language model from this plasmid's Addgene catalogue record and pLannotate feature annotations shown in this document.]
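Description:
pmiR-report-hEZH2 is a mammalian luciferase reporter plasmid built on the Ambion pmiR-report backbone and intended for 3'UTR reporter assays. It carries a 225 bp human EZH2 insert cloned between the SacI and HindIII sites. The insert itself is not annotated in the feature table. However, there is an unannotated gap of about 300 nt between the end of the firefly luciferase coding sequence and the downstream synthetic poly(A) signal fragment, which is consistent with the EZH2 fragment sitting in the 3' untranslated region of the luciferase transcript. The record does not say which part of the EZH2 3'UTR is included or which microRNA sites it contains.

Luciferase expression is driven by the human CMV immediate early enhancer and promoter, which span the origin of the circular 6,673 nt sequence. Because the EZH2 sequence is transcribed as part of the luciferase mRNA, any microRNA or other post-transcriptional regulator acting on it should change luciferase output in transfected cells. The associated publication concerns microRNA-24, which suggests the construct was used to test candidate targets of that microRNA. A separate cassette has the SV40 enhancer/early promoter driving puromycin N-acetyltransferase, followed by an SV40 poly(A) signal, which allows puromycin selection in mammalian cells. In E. coli the plasmid is maintained by a high-copy ColE1/pUC-type origin and selected with ampicillin through the β-lactamase gene. The remaining annotations are leftovers from the cloning vector with no evident role in the assay: lac promoter/operator elements, SP6 and T7 promoters, and fragments of lacZα, lacI, bom and rop.
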