Addgene plasmid #112543: pmiR-report-hEZH2
Purpose: 3'UTR reporter assay
Depositing lab: Shusheng Wang. Publication: Repression of choroidal neovascularization through actin cytoskeleton pathways by microRNA-24. Zhou Q, Anderson C, Zhang H, Li X, Inglis F, Jayagopal A, Wang S. Mol Ther. 2014 Feb;22(2):378-389. doi: 10.1038/mt.2013.243. Epub 2013 Oct 17. PubMed 24297048.
Backbone
  Vector backbone: pmiR-report
  Backbone manufacturer: Ambion
  Vector type: Luciferase
Growth in bacteria
  Bacterial resistance: Ampicillin, 100 μg/mL
  Growth temperature: 37°C
  Growth strain: DH5alpha
  Copy number: High Copy
Gene/Insert
  Gene/Insert name: EZH2
  Species: H. sapiens (human)
  Insert size (bp): 225
  Entrez Gene: EZH2 (a.k.a. ENX-1, ENX1, EZH2b, KMT6, KMT6A, WVS, WVS2)
  Cloning method: Restriction Enzyme; 5′ cloning site SacI (unknown if destroyed); 3′ cloning site HindIII (unknown if destroyed)
Terms and licenses: Academic/Nonprofit Terms; Industry Terms: Not Available to Industry
Depositor comments: clone into pmiR-report using SacI/HindIII
How to cite: pmiR-report-hEZH2 was a gift from Shusheng Wang (Addgene plasmid # 112543 ; http://n2t.net/addgene:112543 ; RRID:Addgene_112543)
